>Addgene plasmid #240102 | pHR-PUM.HD-mCherry-Cry2WT | addgene full sequence | sequence record 476612 | Addgene NGS Result
CGGATCTCGACGGTATCGCCAAATGGCAGTATTCATCCACAATTTTAAAAGAAAAGGGGGGATTGGGGGG
TACAGTGCAGGGGAAAGAATAGTAGACATAATAGCAACAGACATACAAACTAAAGAATTACAAAAACAAA
TTACAAAAATTCAAAATTTTCGGGTTTATTACAGGGACAGCAGAGATCCAGTTTGGATCGATAAGCTTGA
TATCGAATTCCTGCAGCCCCGATAAAATAAAAGATTTTATTTAGTCTCCAGAAAAAGGGGGGAATGAAAG
ACCCCACCTGTAGGTTTGGCAAGCTAGCTGCAGTAACGCCATTTTGCAAGGCATGGAAAAATACCAAACC
AAGAATAGAGAAGTTCAGATCAAGGGCGGGTACATGAAAATAGCTAACGTTGGGCCAAACAGGATATCTG
CGGTGAGCAGTTTCGGCCCCGGCCCGGGGCCAAGAACAGATGGTCACCGCAGTTTCGGCCCCGGCCCGAG
GCCAAGAACAGATGGTCCCCAGATATGGCCCAACCCTCAGCAGTTTCTTAAGACCCATCAGATGTTTCCA
GGCTCCCCCAAGGACCTGAAATGACCCTGCGCCTTATTTGAATTAACCAATCAGCCTGCTTCTCGCTTCT
GTTCGCGCGCTTCTGCTTCCCGAGCTCTATAAAAGAGCTCACAACCCCTCACTCGGCGCGCCAGTCCTCC
GACAGACTGAGTCGCCCGGGGGGGATCTGGAGCTCTCGAGAATTCTCACGCGATGGGTGGTAGTGGCGGC
TCTGGTGGAATTCCAAGCGCTGGCAGGAGCAGGCTTTTGGAAGATTTTCGAAACAACCGGTACCCCAATT
TACAACTGCGGGAGATTGCTGGACATATAATGGAATTTTCCCAAGACCAGCATGGGTCCAGATTCATTCA
GCTGAAACTGGAGCGTGCCACACCAGCTGAGCGCCAGCTTGTCTTCAATGAAATCCTCCAGGCTGCCTAC
CAACTCATGGTGGATGTGTTTGGTAATTACGTCATTCAGAAGTTCTTTGAATTTGGCAGTCTTGAACAGA
AGCTGGCTTTGGCAGAACGGATTCGAGGCCACGTCCTGTCATTGGCACTACAGATGTATGGCTGCCGTGT
TATCCAGAAAGCTCTTGAGTTTATTCCTTCAGACCAGCAGGTAATTAATGAGATGGTTCGGGAACTAGAT
GGCCATGTCTTGAAGTGTGTGAAAGATCAGAATGGCAATCACGTGGTTCAGAAATGCATTGAATGTGTAC
AGCCCCAGTCTTTGCAATTTATCATCGATGCGTTTAAGGGACAGGTATTTGCCTTATCCACACATCCTTA
TGGCTGCCGAGTGATTCAGAGAATCCTGGAGCACTGTCTCCCTGACCAGACACTCCCTATTTTAGAGGAG
CTTCACCAGCACACAGAGCAGCTTGTACAGGATCAATATGGAAATTATGTAATCCAACATGTACTGGAGC
ACGGTCGTCCTGAGGATAAAAGCAAAATTGTAGCAGAAATCCGAGGCAATGTACTTGTATTGAGTCAGCA
CAAATTTGCAAGCAATGTTGTGGAGAAGTGTGTTACTCACGCCTCACGTACGGAGCGCGCTGTGCTCATC
GATGAGGTGTGCACCATGAACGACGGTCCCCACAGTGCCTTATACACCATGATGAAGGACCAGTATGCCA
ACTACGTGGTCCAGAAGATGATTGACGTGGCGGAGCCAGGCCAGCGGAAGATCGTCATGCATAAGATCCG
GCCCCACATCGCAACTCTTCGTAAGTACACCTATGGCAAGCACATTCTGGCCAAGCTGGAGAAGTACTAC
ATGAAGAACGGTGTTGACTTAGGCGGAGCTACCATGGTGTCTAAAGGCGAGGAGGATAACATGGCTATAA
TCAAGGAATTTATGAGGTTCAAGGTGCATATGGAGGGATCTGTGAACGGTCACGAGTTCGAAATCGAGGG
CGAAGGCGAGGGGCGACCCTATGAAGGGACACAGACGGCCAAACTGAAGGTGACCAAGGGTGGCCCCCTG
CCTTTCGCCTGGGACATCCTGTCACCCCAGTTTATGTACGGCTCTAAGGCTTACGTTAAGCACCCTGCCG
ATATTCCGGACTACTTGAAACTGAGCTTCCCTGAAGGGTTCAAGTGGGAACGGGTAATGAATTTTGAGGA
TGGCGGTGTAGTCACAGTTACCCAGGACAGCTCTCTTCAGGACGGAGAATTTATCTATAAGGTTAAACTT
CGGGGCACTAACTTCCCATCAGACGGCCCCGTGATGCAGAAGAAAACTATGGGCTGGGAAGCCAGCTCAG
AACGCATGTATCCCGAGGACGGAGCACTGAAGGGAGAAATCAAGCAGCGACTCAAGCTGAAGGATGGGGG
ACATTATGATGCTGAGGTCAAAACCACCTATAAGGCCAAGAAACCCGTTCAGCTTCCTGGGGCATACAAC
GTGAATATCAAACTGGATATTACATCCCATAACGAAGACTATACCATCGTGGAACAGTACGAGCGGGCCG
AGGGCAGACATAGCACAGGGGGCATGGATGAATTGTACAAGGCGGCCACGCGTATGAAGATGGACAAAAA
GACTATAGTTTGGTTTAGAAGAGACCTAAGGATTGAGGATAATCCTGCATTAGCAGCAGCTGCTCACGAA
GGATCTGTTTTTCCTGTCTTCATTTGGTGTCCTGAAGAAGAAGGACAGTTTTATCCTGGAAGAGCTTCAA
GATGGTGGATGAAACAATCACTTGCTCACTTATCTCAATCCTTGAAGGCTCTTGGATCTGACCTCACTTT
AATCAAAACCCACAACACGATTTCAGCGATCTTGGATTGTATCCGCGTTACCGGTGCTACAAAAGTCGTC
TTTAACCACCTCTATGATCCTGTTTCGTTAGTTCGGGACCATACCGTAAAGGAGAAGCTGGTGGAACGTG
GGATCTCTGTGCAAAGCTACAATGGAGATCTATTGTATGAACCGTGGGAGATATACTGCGAAAAGGGCAA
ACCTTTTACGAGTTTCAATTCTTACTGGAAGAAATGCTTAGATATGTCGATTGAATCCGTTATGCTTCCT
CCTCCTTGGCGGTTGATGCCAATAACTGCAGCGGCTGAAGCGATTTGGGCGTGTTCGATTGAAGAACTAG
GGCTGGAGAATGAGGCCGAGAAACCGAGCAATGCGTTGTTAACTAGAGCTTGGTCTCCAGGATGGAGCAA
TGCTGATAAGTTACTAAATGAGTTCATCGAGAAGCAGTTGATAGATTATGCAAAGAACAGCAAGAAAGTT
GTTGGGAATTCTACTTCACTACTTTCTCCGTATCTCCATTTCGGGGAAATAAGCGTCAGACACGTTTTCC
AGTGTGCCCGGATGAAACAAATTATATGGGCAAGAGATAAGAACAGTGAAGGAGAAGAAAGTGCAGATCT
TTTTCTTAGGGGAATCGGTTTAAGAGAGTATTCTCGGTATATATGTTTCAACTTCCCGTTTACTCACGAG
CAATCGTTGTTGAGTCATCTTCGGTTTTTCCCTTGGGATGCTGATGTTGATAAGTTCAAGGCCTGGAGAC
AAGGCAGGACCGGTTATCCGTTGGTGGATGCCGGAATGAGAGAGCTTTGGGCTACCGGATGGATGCATAA
CAGAATAAGAGTGATTGTTTCAAGCTTTGCTGTGAAGTTTCTTCTCCTTCCATGGAAATGGGGAATGAAG
TATTTCTGGGATACACTTTTGGATGCTGATTTGGAATGTGACATCCTTGGCTGGCAGTATATCTCTGGGA
GTATCCCCGATGGCCACGAGCTTGATCGCTTGGACAATCCCGCGTTACAAGGCGCCAAATATGACCCAGA
AGGTGAGTACATAAGGCAATGGCTTCCCGAGCTTGCGAGATTGCCAACTGAATGGATCCATCATCCATGG
GACGCTCCTTTAACCGTACTCAAAGCTTCTGGTGTGGAACTCGGAACAAACTATGCGAAACCCATTGTAG
ACATCGACACAGCTCGTGAGCTACTAGCTAAAGCTATTTCAAGAACCCGTGAAGCACAGATCATGATCGG
AGCAGCAGCCCGGGATCCACCGGTCGCCACCGGTTCAGGGAGCGGATCCGGCTCAGGGAGTGCGGCCGCA
ACTCCCACCTGCAACATGCGTGACTGACTGAGGCCGCGACTCTAGAGTCGACCTGCAGGCATGCAAGCTT
GATATCAAGCTTATCGATAATCAACCTCTGGATTACAAAATTTGTGAAAGATTGACTGGTATTCTTAACT
ATGTTGCTCCTTTTACGCTATGTGGATACGCTGCTTTAATGCCTTTGTATCATGCTATTGCTTCCCGTAT
GGCTTTCATTTTCTCCTCCTTGTATAAATCCTGGTTGCTGTCTCTTTATGAGGAGTTGTGGCCCGTTGTC
AGGCAACGTGGCGTGGTGTGCACTGTGTTTGCTGACGCAACCCCCACTGGTTGGGGCATTGCCACCACCT
GTCAGCTCCTTTCCGGGACTTTCGCTTTCCCCCTCCCTATTGCCACGGCGGAACTCATCGCCGCCTGCCT
TGCCCGCTGCTGGACAGGGGCTCGGCTGTTGGGCACTGACAATTCCGTGGTGTTGTCGGGGAAATCATCG
TCCTTTCCTTGGCTGCTCGCCTGTGTTGCCACCTGGATTCTGCGCGGGACGTCCTTCTGCTACGTCCCTT
CGGCCCTCAATCCAGCGGACCTTCCTTCCCGCGGCCTGCTGCCGGCTCTGCGGCCTCTTCCGCGTCTTCG
CCTTCGCCCTCAGACGAGTCGGATCTCCCTTTGGGCCGCCTCCCCGCATCGATACCGTCGACCTCGAGGG
AATTAATTCGAGCTCGGTACCTTTAAGACCAATGACTTACAAGGCAGCTGTAGATCTTAGCCACTTTTTA
AAAGAAAAGGGGGGACTGGAAGGGCTAATTCACTCCCAACGAAGACAAGATCTGCTTTTTGCTTGTACTG
GGTCTCTCTGGTTAGACCAGATCTGAGCCTGGGAGCTCTCTGGCTAACTAGGGAACCCACTGCTTAAGCC
TCAATAAAGCTTGCCTTGAGTGCTTCAAGTAGTGTGTGCCCGTCTGTTGTGTGACTCTGGTAACTAGAGA
TCCCTCAGACCCTTTTAGTCAGTGTGGAAAATCTCTAGCAGCATCTAGAATTAATTCCGTGTATTCTATA
GTGTCACCTAAATCGTATGTGTATGATACATAAGGTTATGTATTAATTGTAGCCGCGTTCTAACGACAAT
ATGTACAAGCCTAATTGTGTAGCATCTGGCTTACTGAAGCAGACCCTATCATCTCTCTCGTAAACTGCCG
TCAGAGTCGGTTTGGTTGGACGAACCTTCTGAGTTTCTGGTAACGCCGTCCCGCACCCGGAAATGGTCAG
CGAACCAATCAGCAGGGTCATCGCTAGCCAGATCCTCTACGCCGGACGCATCGTGGCCGGCATCACCGGC
GCCACAGGTGCGGTTGCTGGCGCCTATATCGCCGACATCACCGATGGGGAAGATCGGGCTCGCCACTTCG
GGCTCATGAGCGCTTGTTTCGGCGTGGGTATGGTGGCAGGCCCCGTGGCCGGGGGACTGTTGGGCGCCAT
CTCCTTGCATGCACCATTCCTTGCGGCGGCGGTGCTCAACGGCCTCAACCTACTACTGGGCTGCTTCCTA
ATGCAGGAGTCGCATAAGGGAGAGCGTCGAATGGTGCACTCTCAGTACAATCTGCTCTGATGCCGCATAG
TTAAGCCAGCCCCGACACCCGCCAACACCCGCTGACGCGCCCTGACGGGCTTGTCTGCTCCCGGCATCCG
CTTACAGACAAGCTGTGACCGTCTCCGGGAGCTGCATGTGTCAGAGGTTTTCACCGTCATCACCGAAACG
CGCGAGACGAAAGGGCCTCGTGATACGCCTATTTTTATAGGTTAATGTCATGATAATAATGGTTTCTTAG
ACGTCAGGTGGCACTTTTCGGGGAAATGTGCGCGGAACCCCTATTTGTTTATTTTTCTAAATACATTCAA
ATATGTATCCGCTCATGAGACAATAACCCTGATAAATGCTTCAATAATATTGAAAAAGGAAGAGTATGAG
TATTCAACATTTCCGTGTCGCCCTTATTCCCTTTTTTGCGGCATTTTGCCTTCCTGTTTTTGCTCACCCA
GAAACGCTGGTGAAAGTAAAAGATGCTGAAGATCAGTTGGGTGCACGAGTGGGTTACATCGAACTGGATC
TCAACAGCGGTAAGATCCTTGAGAGTTTTCGCCCCGAAGAACGTTTTCCAATGATGAGCACTTTTAAAGT
TCTGCTATGTGGCGCGGTATTATCCCGTATTGACGCCGGGCAAGAGCAACTCGGTCGCCGCATACACTAT
TCTCAGAATGACTTGGTTGAGTACTCACCAGTCACAGAAAAGCATCTTACGGATGGCATGACAGTAAGAG
AATTATGCAGTGCTGCCATAACCATGAGTGATAACACTGCGGCCAACTTACTTCTGACAACGATCGGAGG
ACCGAAGGAGCTAACCGCTTTTTTGCACAACATGGGGGATCATGTAACTCGCCTTGATCGTTGGGAACCG
GAGCTGAATGAAGCCATACCAAACGACGAGCGTGACACCACGATGCCTGTAGCAATGGCAACAACGTTGC
GCAAACTATTAACTGGCGAACTACTTACTCTAGCTTCCCGGCAACAATTAATAGACTGGATGGAGGCGGA
TAAAGTTGCAGGACCACTTCTGCGCTCGGCCCTTCCGGCTGGCTGGTTTATTGCTGATAAATCTGGAGCC
GGTGAGCGTGGGTCTCGCGGTATCATTGCAGCACTGGGGCCAGATGGTAAGCCCTCCCGTATCGTAGTTA
TCTACACGACGGGGAGTCAGGCAACTATGGATGAACGAAATAGACAGATCGCTGAGATAGGTGCCTCACT
GATTAAGCATTGGTAACTGTCAGACCAAGTTTACTCATATATACTTTAGATTGATTTAAAACTTCATTTT
TAATTTAAAAGGATCTAGGTGAAGATCCTTTTTGATAATCTCATGACCAAAATCCCTTAACGTGAGTTTT
CGTTCCACTGAGCGTCAGACCCCGTAGAAAAGATCAAAGGATCTTCTTGAGATCCTTTTTTTCTGCGCGT
AATCTGCTGCTTGCAAACAAAAAAACCACCGCTACCAGCGGTGGTTTGTTTGCCGGATCAAGAGCTACCA
ACTCTTTTTCCGAAGGTAACTGGCTTCAGCAGAGCGCAGATACCAAATACTGTTCTTCTAGTGTAGCCGT
AGTTAGGCCACCACTTCAAGAACTCTGTAGCACCGCCTACATACCTCGCTCTGCTAATCCTGTTACCAGT
GGCTGCTGCCAGTGGCGATAAGTCGTGTCTTACCGGGTTGGACTCAAGACGATAGTTACCGGATAAGGCG
CAGCGGTCGGGCTGAACGGGGGGTTCGTGCACACAGCCCAGCTTGGAGCGAACGACCTACACCGAACTGA
GATACCTACAGCGTGAGCTATGAGAAAGCGCCACGCTTCCCGAAGGGAGAAAGGCGGACAGGTATCCGGT
AAGCGGCAGGGTCGGAACAGGAGAGCGCACGAGGGAGCTTCCAGGGGGAAACGCCTGGTATCTTTATAGT
CCTGTCGGGTTTCGCCACCTCTGACTTGAGCGTCGATTTTTGTGATGCTCGTCAGGGGGGCGGAGCCTAT
GGAAAAACGCCAGCAACGCGGCCTTTTTACGGTTCCTGGCCTTTTGCTGGCCTTTTGCTCACATGTTCTT
TCCTGCGTTATCCCCTGATTCTGTGGATAACCGTATTACCGCCTTTGAGTGAGCTGATACCGCTCGCCGC
AGCCGAACGACCGAGCGCAGCGAGTCAGTGAGCGAGGAAGCGGAAGAGCGCCCAATACGCAAACCGCCTC
TCCCCGCGCGTTGGCCGATTCATTAATGCAGCTGTGGAATGTGTGTCAGTTAGGGTGTGGAAAGTCCCCA
GGCTCCCCAGCAGGCAGAAGTATGCAAAGCATGCATCTCAATTAGTCAGCAACCAGGTGTGGAAAGTCCC
CAGGCTCCCCAGCAGGCAGAAGTATGCAAAGCATGCATCTCAATTAGTCAGCAACCATAGTCCCGCCCCT
AACTCCGCCCATCCCGCCCCTAACTCCGCCCAGTTCCGCCCATTCTCCGCCCCATGGCTGACTAATTTTT
TTTATTTATGCAGAGGCCGAGGCCGCCTCGGCCTCTGAGCTATTCCAGAAGTAGTGAGGAGGCTTTTTTG
GAGGCCTAGGCTTTTGCAAAAAGCTTGGACACAAGACAGGCTTGCGAGATATGTTTGAGAATACCACTTT
ATCCCGCGTCAGGGAGAGGCAGTGCGTAAAAAGACGCGGACTCATGTGAAATACTGGTTTTTAGTGCGCC
AGATCTCTATAATCTCGCGCAACCTATTTTCCCCTCGAACACTTTTTAAGCCGTAGATAAACAGGCTGGG
ACACTTCACATGAGCGAAAAATACATCGTCACCTGGGACATGTTGCAGATCCATGCACGTAAACTCGCAA
GCCGACTGATGCCTTCTGAACAATGGAAAGGCATTATTGCCGTAAGCCGTGGCGGTCTGTACCGGGTGCG
TTACTGGCGCGTGAACTGGGTATTCGTCATGTCGATACCGTTTGTATTTCCAGCTACGATCACGACAACC
AGCGCGAGCTTAAAGTGCTGAAACGCGCAGAAGGCGATGGCGAAGGCTTCATCGTTATTGATGACCTGGT
GGATACCGGTGGTACTGCGGTTGCGATTCGTGAAATGTATCCAAAAGCGCACTTTGTCACCATCTTCGCA
AAACCGGCTGGTCGTCCGCTGGTTGATGACTATGTTGTTGATATCCCGCAAGATACCTGGATTGAACAGC
CGTGGGATATGGGCGTCGTATTCGTCCCGCCAATCTCCGGTCGCTAATCTTTTCAACGCCTGGCACTGCC
GGGCGTTGTTCTTTTTAACTTCAGGCGGGTTACAATAGTTTCCAGTAAGTATTCTGGAGGCTGCATCCAT
GACACAGGCAAACCTGAGCGAAACCCTGTTCAAACCCCGCTTTAAACATCCTGAAACCTCGACGCTAGTC
CGCCGCTTTAATCACGGCGCACAACCGCCTGTGCAGTCGGCCCTTGATGGTAAAACCATCCCTCACTGGT
ATCGCATGATTAACCGTCTGATGTGGATCTGGCGCGGCATTGACCCACGCGAAATCCTCGACGTCCAGGC
ACGTATTGTGATGAGCGATGCCGAACGTACCGACGATGATTTATACGATACGGTGATTGGCTACCGTGGC
GGCAACTGGATTTATGAGTGGGCCCCGGATCTTTGTGAAGGAACCTTACTTCTGTGGTGTGACATAATTG
GACAAACTACCTACAGAGATTTAAAGCTCTAAGGTAAATATAAAATTTTTAAGTGTATAATGTGTTAAAC
TACTGATTCTAATTGTTTGTGTATTTTAGATTCCAACCTATGGAACTGATGAATGGGAGCAGTGGTGGAA
TGCCTTTAATGAGGAAAACCTGTTTTGCTCAGAAGAAATGCCATCTAGTGATGATGAGGCTACTGCTGAC
TCTCAACATTCTACTCCTCCAAAAAAGAAGAGAAAGGTAGAAGACCCCAAGGACTTTCCTTCAGAATTGC
TAAGTTTTTTGAGTCATGCTGTGTTTAGTAATAGAACTCTTGCTTGCTTTGCTATTTACACCACAAAGGA
AAAAGCTGCACTGCTATACAAGAAAATTATGGAAAAATATTCTGTAACCTTTATAAGTAGGCATAACAGT
TATAATCATAACATACTGTTTTTTCTTACTCCACACAGGCATAGAGTGTCTGCTATTAATAACTATGCTC
AAAAATTGTGTACCTTTAGCTTTTTAATTTGTAAAGGGGTTAATAAGGAATATTTGATGTATAGTGCCTT
GACTAGAGATCATAATCAGCCATACCACATTTGTAGAGGTTTTACTTGCTTTAAAAAACCTCCCACACCT
CCCCCTGAACCTGAAACATAAAATGAATGCAATTGTTGTTGTTAACTTGTTTATTGCAGCTTATAATGGT
TACAAATAAAGCAATAGCATCACAAATTTCACAAATAAAGCATTTTTTTCACTGCATTCTAGTTGTGGTT
TGTCCAAACTCATCAATGTATCTTATCATGTCTGGATCAACTGGATAACTCAAGCTAACCAAAATCATCC
CAAACTTCCCACCCCATACCCTATTACCACTGCCAATTACCTGTGGTTTCATTTACTCTAAACCTGTGAT
TCCTCTGAATTATTTTCATTTTAAAGAAATTGTATTTGTTAAATATGTACTACAAACTTAGTAGTTGGAA
GGGCTAATTCACTCCCAAAGAAGACAAGATATCCTTGATCTGTGGATCTACCACACACAAGGCTACTTCC
CTGATTAGCAGAACTACACACCAGGGCCAGGGGTCAGATATCCACTGACCTTTGGATGGTGCTACAAGCT
AGTACCAGTTGAGCCAGATAAGGTAGAAGAGGCCAATAAAGGAGAGAACACCAGCTTGTTACACCCTGTG
AGCCTGCATGGGATGGATGACCCGGAGAGAGAAGTGTTAGAGTGGAGGTTTGACAGCCGCCTAGCATTTC
ATCACGTGGCCCGAGAGCTGCATCCGGAGTACTTCAAGAACTGCTGATATCGAGCTTGCTACAAGGGACT
TTCCGCTGGGGACTTTCCAGGGAGGCGTGGCCTGGGCGGGACTGGGGAGTGGCGAGCCCTCAGATCCTGC
ATATAAGCAGCTGCTTTTTGCCTGTACTGGGTCTCTCTGGTTAGACCAGATCTGAGCCTGGGAGCTCTCT
GGCTAACTAGGGAACCCACTGCTTAAGCCTCAATAAAGCTTGCCTTGAGTGCTTCAAGTAGTGTGTGCCC
GTCTGTTGTGTGACTCTGGTAACTAGAGATCCCTCAGACCCTTTTAGTCAGTGTGGAAAATCTCTAGCAG
TGGCGCCCGAACAGGGACTTGAAAGCGAAAGGGAAACCAGAGGAGCTCTCTCGACGCAGGACTCGGCTTG
CTGAAGCGCGCACGGCAAGAGGCGAGGGGCGGCGACTGGTGAGTACGCCAAAAATTTTGACTAGCGGAGG
CTAGAAGGAGAGAGATGGGTGCGAGAGCGTCAGTATTAAGCGGGGGAGAATTAGATCGCGATGGGAAAAA
ATTCGGTTAAGGCCAGGGGGAAAGAAAAAATATAAATTAAAACATATAGTATGGGCAAGCAGGGAGCTAG
AACGATTCGCAGTTAATCCTGGCCTGTTAGAAACATCAGAAGGCTGTAGACAAATACTGGGACAGCTACA
ACCATCCCTTCAGACAGGATCAGAAGAACTTAGATCATTATATAATACAGTAGCAACCCTCTATTGTGTG
CATCAAAGGATAGAGATAAAAGACACCAAGGAAGCTTTAGACAAGATAGAGGAAGAGCAAAACAAAAGTA
AGACCACCGCACAGCAAGCGGCCGGCCGCTGATCTTCAGACCTGGAGGAGGAGATATGAGGGACAATTGG
AGAAGTGAATTATATAAATATAAAGTAGTAAAAATTGAACCATTAGGAGTAGCACCCACCAAGGCAAAGA
GAAGAGTGGTGCAGAGAGAAAAAAGAGCAGTGGGAATAGGAGCTTTGTTCCTTGGGTTCTTGGGAGCAGC
AGGAAGCACTATGGGCGCAGCGTCAATGACGCTGACGGTACAGGCCAGACAATTATTGTCTGGTATAGTG
CAGCAGCAGAACAATTTGCTGAGGGCTATTGAGGCGCAACAGCATCTGTTGCAACTCACAGTCTGGGGCA
TCAAGCAGCTCCAGGCAAGAATCCTGGCTGTGGAAAGATACCTAAAGGATCAACAGCTCCTGGGGATTTG
GGGTTGCTCTGGAAAACTCATTTGCACCACTGCTGTGCCTTGGAATGCTAGTTGGAGTAATAAATCTCTG
GAACAGATTTGGAATCACACGACCTGGATGGAGTGGGACAGAGAAATTAACAATTACACAAGCTTAATAC
ACTCCTTAATTGAAGAATCGCAAAACCAGCAAGAAAAGAATGAACAAGAATTATTGGAATTAGATAAATG
GGCAAGTTTGTGGAATTGGTTTAACATAACAAATTGGCTGTGGTATATAAAATTATTCATAATGATAGTA
GGAGGCTTGGTAGGTTTAAGAATAGTTTTTGCTGTACTTTCTATAGTGAATAGAGTTAGGCAGGGATATT
CACCATTATCGTTTCAGACCCACCTCCCAACCCCGAGGGGACCCGACAGGCCCGAAGGAATAGAAGAAGA
AGGTGGAGAGAGAGACAGAGACAGATCCATTCGATTAGTGAA
Features (pLannotate 1.2.2; 35 found; start..end, strand, type, name):
     43..160     +  misc_feature   cPPT/CTS: central polypurine tract and central termination sequence of HIV-1
    197..229     -  misc_feature   MCS (fragment): pBluescript multiple cloning site
    313..720     +  promoter       SFFV promoter: spleen focus-forming virus long terminal repeat (LTR) promoter
    780..1844    +  CDS            PUM2 (fragment): PUM2_HUMAN - Also known as KIAA0235, PUMH2. Experimental evidence at protein level: Swiss-Prot protein existence level 1. Sequence-specific RNA-binding protein that acts as a post- transcriptional repressor by binding the 3'-UTR of mRNA targets. Binds to an RNA consensus sequence, the Pumilio Response Element (PRE), 5'- UGUANAUA-3', that is related to the Nanos Response Element (NRE) (, PubMed:21397187). Mediates post-transcriptional repression of transcripts via different mechanisms: acts via direct recruitment of the CCR4-POP2-NOT deadenylase leading to translational inhibition and mRNA degr
   1854..2561    +  CDS            mCherry: mCherry is a basic (constitutively fluorescent) red fluorescent protein published in 2004, derived from Discosoma sp.. It is reported to be a very rapidly-maturing monomer with low acid sensitivity.
   2574..4067    +  CDS            CRY2PHR: N-terminal photolyase homology region of Arabidopsis thaliana cryptochrome 2 binds to CIB1 upon exposure to blue light (Kennedy et al., 2010)
   4170..4200    +  misc_feature   MCS (fragment): pUC18/19 multiple cloning site
   4201..4219    +  misc_feature   MCS (fragment): pBluescript multiple cloning site
   4219..4807    +  misc_feature   WPRE: woodchuck hepatitis virus posttranscriptional regulatory element
   4808..4830    +  misc_feature   MCS (fragment): pBluescript multiple cloning site
   4847..4915    +  CDS            nef (fragment): NEF_HV1Z2 - Experimental evidence at protein level: Swiss-Prot protein existence level 1. Extracellular Nef protein targets CD4(+) T-lymphocytes for apoptosis by interacting with CXCR4 surface receptors. From Human immunodeficiency virus type 1 group M subtype D (isolate Z2/CDC-Z34) (HIV-1).
   4917..5150    +  LTR            3' LTR (ΔU3): self-inactivating 3' long terminal repeat (LTR) from HIV-1
   5175..5193    -  promoter       SP6 promoter: promoter for bacteriophage SP6 RNA polymerase
   5421..5700    +  CDS            TcR (fragment): tetracycline efflux protein; tet; confers resistance to tetracycline
   5701..5749    -  misc_feature   bom (fragment): basis of mobility region from pBR322
   5851..5886    -  CDS            rop (fragment): Rop protein, which maintains plasmids at low copy number; rop
   5981..6085    +  promoter       AmpR promoter: bla
   6086..6946    +  CDS            AmpR: β-lactamase; bla; confers resistance to ampicillin, carbenicillin, and related antibiotics
   7117..7705    +  rep_origin     ori: high-copy-number ColE1/pMB1/pBR322/pUC origin of replication
   7888..7944    +  CDS            lacI (fragment): lac repressor; lacI; The lac repressor binds to the lac operator to inhibit transcription in E. coli. This inhibition can be relieved by adding lactose or isopropyl-β-D-thiogalactopyranoside (IPTG).
   7951..8280    +  promoter       SV40 promoter: SV40 enhancer and early promoter
   8480..8599    +  CDS            gpt (fragment): XGPT_ECOLI - Also known as gpp, gxu. Experimental evidence at protein level: Swiss-Prot protein existence level 1. Purine salvage pathway enzyme that catalyzes the transfer of the ribosyl-5-phosphate group from 5-phospho-alpha-D-ribose 1- diphosphate (PRPP) to the N9 position of the 6-oxopurines guanine and xanthine to form the corresponding ribonucleotides GMP (guanosine 5'- monophosphate) and XMP (xanthosine 5'-monophosphate), with the release of PPi. To a lesser extent, also acts on hypoxanthine (PubMed:9100006, PubMed:3886014). Does not ribophosphorylate adenine (PubMed:3886014). From Esch
   8599..8934    +  CDS            gpt (fragment): XGPT_ECOLI - Also known as gpp, gxu. Experimental evidence at protein level: Swiss-Prot protein existence level 1. Purine salvage pathway enzyme that catalyzes the transfer of the ribosyl-5-phosphate group from 5-phospho-alpha-D-ribose 1- diphosphate (PRPP) to the N9 position of the 6-oxopurines guanine and xanthine to form the corresponding ribonucleotides GMP (guanosine 5'- monophosphate) and XMP (xanthosine 5'-monophosphate), with the release of PPi. To a lesser extent, also acts on hypoxanthine (PubMed:9100006, PubMed:3886014). Does not ribophosphorylate adenine (PubMed:3886014). From Esch
   9029..9334    +  CDS            frsA (fragment): FRSA_ECOLI - Also known as yafA. Experimental evidence at protein level: Swiss-Prot protein existence level 1. Catalyzes the hydrolysis of esters (PubMed:15808744). Displays esterase activity toward pNP-butyrate (PubMed:15808744). May stimulate mixed-acid fermentation by acting as a fermentation/respiration switch that down-regulates respiration and up- regulates fermentation rates (PubMed:15169777). From Escherichia coli (strain K12).
   9338..9412    +  CDS            small t antigen (fragment): SV40 (simian virus 40) small t antigen
   9414..9479    +  intron         small t intron: SV40 (simian virus 40) small t antigen intron
   9609..9629    +  CDS            SV40 NLS: nuclear localization signal of SV40 (simian virus 40) large T antigen
   9948..10031   +  CDS            large T antigen (fragment): large T antigen from SV40 (simian virus 40)
  10054..10188   +  polyA_signal   SV40 poly(A) signal: SV40 polyadenylation signal
  10355..10684   +  CDS            nef (fragment): NEF_HV1BR - Experimental evidence at protein level: Swiss-Prot protein existence level 1. Extracellular Nef protein targets CD4(+) T-lymphocytes for apoptosis by interacting with CXCR4 surface receptors (PubMed:14990729). From Human immunodeficiency virus type 1 group M subtype B (isolate BRU/LAI) (HIV-1).
  10732..10989   +  LTR            5' LTR (truncated): truncated 5' long terminal repeat (LTR) from HIV-1
  11036..11161   +  misc_feature   HIV-1 Ψ: packaging signal of human immunodeficiency virus type 1
  11145..11483   +  CDS            HIV-1 gag (fragment): gag protein from human immunodeficiency virus 1; gag
  11658..11891   +  misc_feature   RRE: The Rev response element (RRE) of HIV-1 allows for Rev-dependent mRNA export from the nucleus to the cytoplasm.
  12268..6       +  CDS            Rev (fragment) (across the origin): human immunodeficiency virus 1 (HIV-1) Rev protein; rev; enhances nuclear export of unspliced and incompletely spliced viral mRNAs
