[The description below was written by a language model from this plasmid's Addgene catalogue record and pLannotate feature annotations shown in this document.]
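Description:
pHR-PUM.HD-mCherry-Cry2WT is an HIV-1-derived lentiviral transfer vector (pHR-type, backbone recorded as pSFFV) for expressing a light-responsive RNA-binding fusion protein in mammalian cells. In bacteria it is maintained through a high-copy ColE1/pUC-type origin and selected with ampicillin via the β-lactamase gene. The full sequence is 12,362 nt. The viral portion carries a truncated 5' LTR, the Ψ packaging signal with a partial gag sequence, the Rev response element for Rev-dependent nuclear export of the genomic RNA, a cPPT/CTS element, and a self-inactivating ΔU3 3' LTR. Viral proteins are not encoded beyond short fragments, so packaging functions must be supplied in trans.

Between the LTRs, the spleen focus-forming virus (SFFV) promoter drives a single open reading frame. It begins with a fragment annotated as human PUM2, corresponding to the Pumilio homology domain, a sequence-specific RNA-binding module that recognises Pumilio response elements in mRNA 3' UTRs. This is followed by the red fluorescent protein mCherry and then the photolyase homology region of Arabidopsis cryptochrome 2 (CRY2PHR, wild-type as the name indicates). A WPRE downstream of the coding sequence enhances transcript expression. The CRY2 domain oligomerises under blue light, so illumination should cluster the RNA-binding domain, and any bound mRNAs, while mCherry allows the fusion to be imaged. The associated work concerns RNA condensation and the physical properties of the cytoplasm.

Outside the viral cassette, the backbone retains legacy sequences: an SV40 promoter with gpt fragments, SV40 small t intron and poly(A) signal, and remnants of pBR322 elements. No mammalian drug-selection marker is recorded.
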