Addgene plasmid #240102: pHR-PUM.HD-mCherry-Cry2WT
Purpose: Mammalian lentiviral vector for expressing the mCherry-tagged Pumilio homology domain fused to the light-inducible oligomerization domain CRY2.
Depositing lab: Liam Holt. Depositing organization: NYU Grossman School of Medicine. Publication: Polysome collapse and RNA condensation fluidize the cytoplasm. Xie Y, Shu T, Liu T, Spindler MC, Mahamid J, Hocky GM, Gresham D, Holt LJ. Mol Cell. 2024 Jul 25;84(14):2698-2716.e9. doi: 10.1016/j.molcel.2024.06.024. PubMed 39059370.
Backbone
  Vector backbone: pSFFV
  Vector type: Mammalian Expression, Bacterial Expression, Lentiviral
Growth in bacteria
  Bacterial resistance: Ampicillin, 100 μg/mL
  Growth temperature: 37°C
  Growth strain: NEB Stable
  Copy number: Unknown
Gene/Insert
  Gene/Insert name: Pumilio homology domain
  Species: H. sapiens (human)
  Insert size (bp): 3900
  Promoter: SFFV promoter
  Tag / fusion protein: mCherry and Cry2 (C terminal on insert)
  Cloning method: Gibson Cloning
  Sequencing primers: 5′ ggggggattggggggtacagtgca
Terms and licenses: Academic/Nonprofit Terms; Industry Terms: Not Available to Industry
How to cite: pHR-PUM.HD-mCherry-Cry2WT was a gift from Liam Holt (Addgene plasmid # 240102 ; http://n2t.net/addgene:240102 ; RRID:Addgene_240102)
